>Addgene plasmid #75159 | pLentiCRISPR-EGFP | depositor full sequence | sequence record 142112 | Assembled
TTAATGTAGTCTTATGCAATACTCTTGTAGTCTTGCAACATGGTAACGATGAGTTAGCAACATGCCTTAC
AAGGAGAGAAAAAGCACCGTGCATGCCGATTGGTGGAAGTAAGGTGGTACGATCGTGCCTTATTAGGAAG
GCAACAGACGGGTCTGACATGGATTGGACGAACCACTGAATTGCCGCATTGCAGAGATATTGTATTTAAG
TGCCTAGCTCGATACATAAACGGGTCTCTCTGGTTAGACCAGATCTGAGCCTGGGAGCTCTCTGGCTAAC
TAGGGAACCCACTGCTTAAGCCTCAATAAAGCTTGCCTTGAGTGCTTCAAGTAGTGTGTGCCCGTCTGTT
GTGTGACTCTGGTAACTAGAGATCCCTCAGACCCTTTTAGTCAGTGTGGAAAATCTCTAGCAGTGGCGCC
CGAACAGGGACTTGAAAGCGAAAGGGAAACCAGAGGAGCTCTCTCGACGCAGGACTCGGCTTGCTGAAGC
GCGCACGGCAAGAGGCGAGGGGCGGCGACTGGTGAGTACGCCAAAAATTTTGACTAGCGGAGGCTAGAAG
GAGAGAGATGGGTGCGAGAGCGTCAGTATTAAGCGGGGGAGAATTAGATCGCGATGGGAAAAAATTCGGT
TAAGGCCAGGGGGAAAGAAAAAATATAAATTAAAACATATAGTATGGGCAAGCAGGGAGCTAGAACGATT
CGCAGTTAATCCTGGCCTGTTAGAAACATCAGAAGGCTGTAGACAAATACTGGGACAGCTACAACCATCC
CTTCAGACAGGATCAGAAGAACTTAGATCATTATATAATACAGTAGCAACCCTCTATTGTGTGCATCAAA
GGATAGAGATAAAAGACACCAAGGAAGCTTTAGACAAGATAGAGGAAGAGCAAAACAAAAGTAAGACCAC
CGCACAGCAAGCGGCCGCTGATCTTCAGACCTGGAGGAGGAGATATGAGGGACAATTGGAGAAGTGAATT
ATATAAATATAAAGTAGTAAAAATTGAACCATTAGGAGTAGCACCCACCAAGGCAAAGAGAAGAGTGGTG
CAGAGAGAAAAAAGAGCAGTGGGAATAGGAGCTTTGTTCCTTGGGTTCTTGGGAGCAGCAGGAAGCACTA
TGGGCGCAGCGTCAATGACGCTGACGGTACAGGCCAGACAATTATTGTCTGGTATAGTGCAGCAGCAGAA
CAATTTGCTGAGGGCTATTGAGGCGCAACAGCATCTGTTGCAACTCACAGTCTGGGGCATCAAGCAGCTC
CAGGCAAGAATCCTGGCTGTGGAAAGATACCTAAAGGATCAACAGCTCCTGGGGATTTGGGGTTGCTCTG
GAAAACTCATTTGCACCACTGCTGTGCCTTGGAATGCTAGTTGGAGTAATAAATCTCTGGAACAGATTTG
GAATCACACGACCTGGATGGAGTGGGACAGAGAAATTAACAATTACACAAGCTTAATACACTCCTTAATT
GAAGAATCGCAAAACCAGCAAGAAAAGAATGAACAAGAATTATTGGAATTAGATAAATGGGCAAGTTTGT
GGAATTGGTTTAACATAACAAATTGGCTGTGGTATATAAAATTATTCATAATGATAGTAGGAGGCTTGGT
AGGTTTAAGAATAGTTTTTGCTGTACTTTCTATAGTGAATAGAGTTAGGCAGGGATATTCACCATTATCG
TTTCAGACCCACCTCCCAACCCCGAGGGGACCCAGAGAGGGCCTATTTCCCATGATTCCTTCATATTTGC
ATATACGATACAAGGCTGTTAGAGAGATAATTAGAATTAATTTGACTGTAAACACAAAGATATTAGTACA
AAATACGTGACGTAGAAAGTAATAATTTCTTGGGTAGTTTGCAGTTTTAAAATTATGTTTTAAAATGGAC
TATCATATGCTTACCGTAACTTGAAAGTATTTCGATTTCTTGGCTTTATATATCTTGTGGAAAGGACGAA
ACACCGGAGACGGTTGTAAATGAGCACACAAAATACACATGCTAAAATATTATATTCTATGACCTTTATA
AAATCAACCAAAATCTTCTTTTTAATAACTTTAGTATCAATAATTAGAATTTTTATGTTCCTTTTTGCAA
ACTTTTAATAAAAATGAGCAAAATAAAAAAACGCTAGTTTTAGTAACTCGCGTTGTTTTCTTCACCTTTA
ATAATAGCTACTCCACCACTTGTTCCTAAGCGGTCAGCTCCTGCTTCAATCATTTTTTGAGCATCTTCAA
ATGTTCTAACTCCACCAGCTGCTTTAACTAAAGCATTGTCTTTAACAACTGACTTCATTAGTTTAACATC
TTCAAATGTTGCACCTGATTTTGAAAATCCTGTTGATGTTTTAACAAATTCTAATCCAGCTTCAACAGCT
ATTTCACAAGCTTTCATGATTTCTTCTTTTGTTAATAAACAATTTTCCATAATACATTTAACAACATGTG
ATCCAGCTGCTTTTTTTACAGCTTTCATGTCTTCTAAAACTAATTCATAATTTTTGTCTTTTAATGCACC
AATATTTAATACCATATCAATTTCTGTTGCACCATCTTTAATTGCTTCAGAAACTTCGAATGCTTTTGTA
GCTGTTGTGCATGCACCTAGAGGAAAACCTACAACATTTGTTATTCCTACATTTGTGCCTTTTAATAATT
CTTTACAATAGCTTGTTCAATATGAATTAACACAAACTGTTGCAAAATCAAATTCAATTGCTTCATCACA
TAATTGTTTAATTTCAGCTTTCGTAGCATCTTGTTTTAATAATGTGTGATCTATATATTTGTTTAGTTTC
ATTTTTTCTCCTATATATTCATTTTTAATTTTAATTCTTTAATAATTTCGTCTACTTTAACTTTAGCGTT
TTGAACAGATTCACCAACACCTATAAAATAAATTTTTAGTTTAGGTTCAGTTCCACTTGGGCGAACAGCA
AATCATGACTTATCTTCTAAATAAAATTTTAGTAAGTCTTGTCCTGGCATATTATACATTCCATCGATGT
AGTCTTCAACATTAACAACTTTAAGTCCAGCAATTTGAGTTAAGGGTGTTGCTCTCAATGATTTCATTAA
TGGTTCAATTTTTAATTTCTTTTCTTCTGGTTTAAAATTCAAGTTTAAAGTGAAAGTGTAATATGCACCC
ATTTCTTTAAATAAATCTTCTAAATAGTCTACTAATGTTTTATTTTGTTTTTTATAAAATCAAGCAGCCT
CTGCTATTAATATAGAAGCTTGTATTCCATCTTTATCTCTAGCTGAGTCATCAATTACATATCCATAACT
TTCTTCATAAGCAAAAACAAAATTTAATCCGTTATCTTCTTCTTTAGCAATTTCTCTACCCATTCATTTA
AATCCAGTTAAAGTTTTTACAATATTAACTCCATATTTTTCATGAGCGATTCTATCACCCAAATCACTTG
TTACAAAACTTGAATATAGAGCCGGATTTTTTGGAATGCTATTTAAGCGTTTTAGATTTGATAATTTTCA
ATCAATTAAAATTGGTCCTGTTTGATTTCCATCTAATCTTACAAAATGACCATCATGTTTTATTGCCATT
CCAAATCTGTCAGCATCTGGGTCATTCATAATAATAATATCTGCATCATGTTTAATACCATATTCAAGCG
GTATTTTTCATGCAGGATCAAATTCTGGATTTGGATTTACAACATTTTTAAATGTTTCATCTTCAAATGC
ATGCTCTTCAACCTCAATAACGTTATATCCTGATTCACGTAATATTTTTGGGGTAAATTTAGTTCCTGTT
CCATTAACTGCGCTAAAAATAATTTTTAAATCTTTTTTAGCTTCTTGCTCTTTTTTGTACGTCTCTGTTT
TAGAGCTAGAAATAGCAAGTTAAAATAAGGCTAGTCCGTTATCAACTTGAAAAAGTGGCACCGAGTCGGT
GCTTTTTTGAATTCTAGATCTTGAGACAAATGGCAGTATTCATCCACAATTTTAAAAGAAAAGGGGGGAT
TGGGGGGTACAGTGCAGGGGAAAGAATAGTAGACATAATAGCAACAGACATACAAACTAAAGAATTACAA
AAACAAATTACAAAAATTCAAAATTTTCGGGTTTATTACAGGGACAGCAGAGATCCACTTTGGCGCCGGC
TCGAGTGGCTCCGGTGCCCGTCAGTGGGCAGAGCGCACATCGCCCACAGTCCCCGAGAAGTTGGGGGGAG
GGGTCGGCAATTGAACCGGTGCCTAGAGAAGGTGGCGCGGGGTAAACTGGGAAAGTGATGTCGTGTACTG
GCTCCGCCTTTTTCCCGAGGGTGGGGGAGAACCGTATATAAGTGCAGTAGTCGCCGTGAACGTTCTTTTT
CGCAACGGGTTTGCCGCCAGAACACAGGTGTCGTGACGCGGGATCCGCCACCATGGATTACAAAGACGAT
GACGATAAGATGGCCCCAAAGAAGAAGCGGAAGGTCGGTATCCACGGAGTCCCAGCAGCCGACAAGAAGT
ACAGCATCGGCCTGGACATCGGCACCAACTCTGTGGGCTGGGCCGTGATCACCGACGAGTACAAGGTGCC
CAGCAAGAAATTCAAGGTGCTGGGCAACACCGACCGGCACAGCATCAAGAAGAACCTGATCGGAGCCCTG
CTGTTCGACAGCGGCGAAACAGCCGAGGCCACCCGGCTGAAGAGAACCGCCAGAAGAAGATACACCAGAC
GGAAGAACCGGATCTGCTATCTGCAAGAGATCTTCAGCAACGAGATGGCCAAGGTGGACGACAGCTTCTT
CCACAGACTGGAAGAGTCCTTCCTGGTGGAAGAGGATAAGAAGCACGAGCGGCACCCCATCTTCGGCAAC
ATCGTGGACGAGGTGGCCTACCACGAGAAGTACCCCACCATCTACCACCTGAGAAAGAAACTGGTGGACA
GCACCGACAAGGCCGACCTGCGGCTGATCTATCTGGCCCTGGCCCACATGATCAAGTTCCGGGGCCACTT
CCTGATCGAGGGCGACCTGAACCCCGACAACAGCGACGTGGACAAGCTGTTCATCCAGCTGGTGCAGACC
TACAACCAGCTGTTCGAGGAAAACCCCATCAACGCCAGCGGCGTGGACGCCAAGGCCATCCTGTCTGCCA
GACTGAGCAAGAGCAGACGGCTGGAAAATCTGATCGCCCAGCTGCCCGGCGAGAAGAAGAATGGCCTGTT
CGGCAACCTGATTGCCCTGAGCCTGGGCCTGACCCCCAACTTCAAGAGCAACTTCGACCTGGCCGAGGAT
GCCAAACTGCAGCTGAGCAAGGACACCTACGACGACGACCTGGACAACCTGCTGGCCCAGATCGGCGACC
AGTACGCCGACCTGTTTCTGGCCGCCAAGAACCTGTCCGACGCCATCCTGCTGAGCGACATCCTGAGAGT
GAACACCGAGATCACCAAGGCCCCCCTGAGCGCCTCTATGATCAAGAGATACGACGAGCACCACCAGGAC
CTGACCCTGCTGAAAGCTCTCGTGCGGCAGCAGCTGCCTGAGAAGTACAAAGAGATTTTCTTCGACCAGA
GCAAGAACGGCTACGCCGGCTACATTGACGGCGGAGCCAGCCAGGAAGAGTTCTACAAGTTCATCAAGCC
CATCCTGGAAAAGATGGACGGCACCGAGGAACTGCTCGTGAAGCTGAACAGAGAGGACCTGCTGCGGAAG
CAGCGGACCTTCGACAACGGCAGCATCCCCCACCAGATCCACCTGGGAGAGCTGCACGCCATTCTGCGGC
GGCAGGAAGATTTTTACCCATTCCTGAAGGACAACCGGGAAAAGATCGAGAAGATCCTGACCTTCCGCAT
CCCCTACTACGTGGGCCCTCTGGCCAGGGGAAACAGCAGATTCGCCTGGATGACCAGAAAGAGCGAGGAA
ACCATCACCCCCTGGAACTTCGAGGAAGTGGTGGACAAGGGCGCTTCCGCCCAGAGCTTCATCGAGCGGA
TGACCAACTTCGATAAGAACCTGCCCAACGAGAAGGTGCTGCCCAAGCACAGCCTGCTGTACGAGTACTT
CACCGTGTATAACGAGCTGACCAAAGTGAAATACGTGACCGAGGGAATGAGAAAGCCCGCCTTCCTGAGC
GGCGAGCAGAAAAAGGCCATCGTGGACCTGCTGTTCAAGACCAACCGGAAAGTGACCGTGAAGCAGCTGA
AAGAGGACTACTTCAAGAAAATCGAGTGCTTCGACTCCGTGGAAATCTCCGGCGTGGAAGATCGGTTCAA
CGCCTCCCTGGGCACATACCACGATCTGCTGAAAATTATCAAGGACAAGGACTTCCTGGACAATGAGGAA
AACGAGGACATTCTGGAAGATATCGTGCTGACCCTGACACTGTTTGAGGACAGAGAGATGATCGAGGAAC
GGCTGAAAACCTATGCCCACCTGTTCGACGACAAAGTGATGAAGCAGCTGAAGCGGCGGAGATACACCGG
CTGGGGCAGGCTGAGCCGGAAGCTGATCAACGGCATCCGGGACAAGCAGTCCGGCAAGACAATCCTGGAT
TTCCTGAAGTCCGACGGCTTCGCCAACAGAAACTTCATGCAGCTGATCCACGACGACAGCCTGACCTTTA
AAGAGGACATCCAGAAAGCCCAGGTGTCCGGCCAGGGCGATAGCCTGCACGAGCACATTGCCAATCTGGC
CGGCAGCCCCGCCATTAAGAAGGGCATCCTGCAGACAGTGAAGGTGGTGGACGAGCTCGTGAAAGTGATG
GGCCGGCACAAGCCCGAGAACATCGTGATCGAAATGGCCAGAGAGAACCAGACCACCCAGAAGGGACAGA
AGAACAGCCGCGAGAGAATGAAGCGGATCGAAGAGGGCATCAAAGAGCTGGGCAGCCAGATCCTGAAAGA
ACACCCCGTGGAAAACACCCAGCTGCAGAACGAGAAGCTGTACCTGTACTACCTGCAGAATGGGCGGGAT
ATGTACGTGGACCAGGAACTGGACATCAACCGGCTGTCCGACTACGATGTGGACCATATCGTGCCTCAGA
GCTTTCTGAAGGACGACTCCATCGACAACAAGGTGCTGACCAGAAGCGACAAGAACCGGGGCAAGAGCGA
CAACGTGCCCTCCGAAGAGGTCGTGAAGAAGATGAAGAACTACTGGCGGCAGCTGCTGAACGCCAAGCTG
ATTACCCAGAGAAAGTTCGACAATCTGACCAAGGCCGAGAGAGGCGGCCTGAGCGAACTGGATAAGGCCG
GCTTCATCAAGAGACAGCTGGTGGAAACCCGGCAGATCACAAAGCACGTGGCACAGATCCTGGACTCCCG
GATGAACACTAAGTACGACGAGAATGACAAGCTGATCCGGGAAGTGAAAGTGATCACCCTGAAGTCCAAG
CTGGTGTCCGATTTCCGGAAGGATTTCCAGTTTTACAAAGTGCGCGAGATCAACAACTACCACCACGCCC
ACGACGCCTACCTGAACGCCGTCGTGGGAACCGCCCTGATCAAAAAGTACCCTAAGCTGGAAAGCGAGTT
CGTGTACGGCGACTACAAGGTGTACGACGTGCGGAAGATGATCGCCAAGAGCGAGCAGGAAATCGGCAAG
GCTACCGCCAAGTACTTCTTCTACAGCAACATCATGAACTTTTTCAAGACCGAGATTACCCTGGCCAACG
GCGAGATCCGGAAGCGGCCTCTGATCGAGACAAACGGCGAAACCGGGGAGATCGTGTGGGATAAGGGCCG
GGATTTTGCCACCGTGCGGAAAGTGCTGAGCATGCCCCAAGTGAATATCGTGAAAAAGACCGAGGTGCAG
ACAGGCGGCTTCAGCAAAGAGTCTATCCTGCCCAAGAGGAACAGCGATAAGCTGATCGCCAGAAAGAAGG
ACTGGGACCCTAAGAAGTACGGCGGCTTCGACAGCCCCACCGTGGCCTATTCTGTGCTGGTGGTGGCCAA
AGTGGAAAAGGGCAAGTCCAAGAAACTGAAGAGTGTGAAAGAGCTGCTGGGGATCACCATCATGGAAAGA
AGCAGCTTCGAGAAGAATCCCATCGACTTTCTGGAAGCCAAGGGCTACAAAGAAGTGAAAAAGGACCTGA
TCATCAAGCTGCCTAAGTACTCCCTGTTCGAGCTGGAAAACGGCCGGAAGAGAATGCTGGCCTCTGCCGG
CGAACTGCAGAAGGGAAACGAACTGGCCCTGCCCTCCAAATATGTGAACTTCCTGTACCTGGCCAGCCAC
TATGAGAAGCTGAAGGGCTCCCCCGAGGATAATGAGCAGAAACAGCTGTTTGTGGAACAGCACAAGCACT
ACCTGGACGAGATCATCGAGCAGATCAGCGAGTTCTCCAAGAGAGTGATCCTGGCCGACGCTAATCTGGA
CAAAGTGCTGTCCGCCTACAACAAGCACCGGGATAAGCCCATCAGAGAGCAGGCCGAGAATATCATCCAC
CTGTTTACCCTGACCAATCTGGGAGCCCCTGCCGCCTTCAAGTACTTTGACACCACCATCGACCGGAAGA
GGTACACCAGCACCAAAGAGGTGCTGGACGCCACCCTGATCCACCAGAGCATCACCGGCCTGTACGAGAC
ACGGATCGACCTGTCTCAGCTGGGAGGCGACAAGCGTCCTGCTGCTACTAAGAAAGCTGGTCAAGCTAAG
AAAAAGAAAGCTAGCGCCACGAACTTCTCTCTGTTAAAGCAAGCAGGCGACGTGGAAGAAAACCCCGGTC
CCGTGAGCAAGGGCGAGGAGCTGTTCACCGGGGTGGTGCCCATCCTGGTCGAGCTGGACGGCGACGTAAA
CGGCCACAAGTTCAGCGTGTCCGGCGAGGGCGAGGGCGATGCCACCTACGGCAAGCTGACCCTGAAGTTC
ATCTGCACCACCGGCAAGCTGCCCGTGCCCTGGCCCACCCTCGTGACCACCCTGACCTACGGCGTGCAGT
GCTTCAGCCGCTACCCCGACCACATGAAGCAGCACGACTTCTTCAAGTCCGCCATGCCCGAAGGCTACGT
CCAGGAGCGCACCATCTTCTTCAAGGACGACGGCAACTACAAGACCCGCGCCGAGGTGAAGTTCGAGGGC
GACACCCTGGTGAACCGCATCGAGCTGAAGGGCATCGACTTCAAGGAGGACGGCAACATCCTGGGGCACA
AGCTGGAGTACAACTACAACAGCCACAACGTCTATATCATGGCCGACAAGCAGAAGAACGGCATCAAGGT
GAACTTCAAGATCCGCCACAACATCGAGGACGGCAGCGTGCAGCTCGCCGACCACTACCAGCAGAACACC
CCCATCGGCGACGGCCCCGTGCTGCTGCCCGACAACCACTACCTGAGCACCCAGTCCGCCCTGAGCAAAG
ACCCCAACGAGAAGCGCGATCACATGGTCCTGCTGGAGTTCGTGACCGCCGCCGGGATCACTCTCGGCAT
GGACGAGCTGTACAAGTAACGCGTTAAGTCGACAATCAACCTCTGGATTACAAAATTTGTGAAAGATTGA
CTGGTATTCTTAACTATGTTGCTCCTTTTACGCTATGTGGATACGCTGCTTTAATGCCTTTGTATCATGC
TATTGCTTCCCGTATGGCTTTCATTTTCTCCTCCTTGTATAAATCCTGGTTGCTGTCTCTTTATGAGGAG
TTGTGGCCCGTTGTCAGGCAACGTGGCGTGGTGTGCACTGTGTTTGCTGACGCAACCCCCACTGGTTGGG
GCATTGCCACCACCTGTCAGCTCCTTTCCGGGACTTTCGCTTTCCCCCTCCCTATTGCCACGGCGGAACT
CATCGCCGCCTGCCTTGCCCGCTGCTGGACAGGGGCTCGGCTGTTGGGCACTGACAATTCCGTGGTGTTG
TCGGGGAAATCATCGTCCTTTCCTTGGCTGCTCGCCTGTGTTGCCACCTGGATTCTGCGCGGGACGTCCT
TCTGCTACGTCCCTTCGGCCCTCAATCCAGCGGACCTTCCTTCCCGCGGCCTGCTGCCGGCTCTGCGGCC
TCTTCCGCGTCTTCGCCTTCGCCCTCAGACGAGTCGGATCTCCCTTTGGGCCGCCTCCCCGCGTCGACTT
TAAGACCAATGACTTACAAGGCAGCTGTAGATCTTAGCCACTTTTTAAAAGAAAAGGGGGGACTGGAAGG
GCTAATTCACTCCCAACGAAGACAAGATCTGCTTTTTGCTTGTACTGGGTCTCTCTGGTTAGACCAGATC
TGAGCCTGGGAGCTCTCTGGCTAACTAGGGAACCCACTGCTTAAGCCTCAATAAAGCTTGCCTTGAGTGC
TTCAAGTAGTGTGTGCCCGTCTGTTGTGTGACTCTGGTAACTAGAGATCCCTCAGACCCTTTTAGTCAGT
GTGGAAAATCTCTAGCAGTACGTATAGTAGTTCATGTCATCTTATTATTCAGTATTTATAACTTGCAAAG
AAATGAATATCAGAGAGTGAGAGGAACTTGTTTATTGCAGCTTATAATGGTTACAAATAAAGCAATAGCA
TCACAAATTTCACAAATAAAGCATTTTTTTCACTGCATTCTAGTTGTGGTTTGTCCAAACTCATCAATGT
ATCTTATCATGTCTGGCTCTAGCTATCCCGCCCCTAACTCCGCCCATCCCGCCCCTAACTCCGCCCAGTT
CCGCCCATTCTCCGCCCCATGGCTGACTAATTTTTTTTATTTATGCAGAGGCCGAGGCCGCCTCGGCCTC
TGAGCTATTCCAGAAGTAGTGAGGAGGCTTTTTTGGAGGCCTAGGGACGTACCCAATTCGCCCTATAGTG
AGTCGTATTACGCGCGCTCACTGGCCGTCGTTTTACAACGTCGTGACTGGGAAAACCCTGGCGTTACCCA
ACTTAATCGCCTTGCAGCACATCCCCCTTTCGCCAGCTGGCGTAATAGCGAAGAGGCCCGCACCGATCGC
CCTTCCCAACAGTTGCGCAGCCTGAATGGCGAATGGG
[124 nt withheld, positions 10888-11011]
C
[91 nt withheld, positions 11013-11103]
A
[49 nt withheld, positions 11105-11153]
CCTTTGACGTTGGAGTCCACGTTCTTT
[37 nt withheld, positions 11181-11217]
ACCCTATCTCGGTCTATTCTTTTGATTTATAAGGGATTTTGCCGATTTCGGCCTATTGGTTAAAAAATGA
GCTGATTTAACAAAAATTTAACGCGAATTTTAACAAAATATTAACGCTTACAATTTAGGTGGCACTTTTC
GGGGAAATGTGCGCGGAACCCCTATTTGTTTATTTTTCTAAATACATTCAAATATGTATCCGCTCATGAG
ACAATAACCCTGATAAATGCTTCAATAATATTGAAAAAGGAAGAGTATGAGTATTCAACATTTCCGTGTC
GCCCTTATTCCCTTTTTTGCGGCATTTTGCCTTCCTGTTTTTGCTCACCCAGAAACGCTGGTGAAAGTAA
AAGATGCTGAAGATCAGTTGGGTGCACGAGTGGGTTACATCGAACTGGATCTCAACAGCGGTAAGATCCT
TGAGAGTTTTCGCCCCGAAGAACGTTTTCCAATGATGAGCACTTTTAAAGTTCTGCTATGTGGCGCGGTA
TTATCCCGTATTGACGCCGGGCAAGAGCAACTCGGTCGCCGCATACACTATTCTCAGAATGACTTGGTTG
AGTACTCACCAGTCACAGAAAAGCATCTTACGGATGGCATGACAGTAAGAGAATTATGCAGTGCTGCCAT
AACCATGAGTGATAACACTGCGGCCAACTTACTTCTGACAACGATCGGAGGACCGAAGGAGCTAACCGCT
TTTTTGCACAACATGGGGGATCATGTAACTCGCCTTGATCGTTGGGAACCGGAGCTGAATGAAGCCATAC
CAAACGACGAGCGTGACACCACGATGCCTGTAGCAATGGCAACAACGTTGCGCAAACTATTAACTGGCGA
ACTACTTACTCTAGCTTCCCGGCAACAATTAATAGACTGGATGGAGGCGGATAAAGTTGCAGGACCACTT
CTGCGCTCGGCCCTTCCGGCTGGCTGGTTTATTGCTGATAAATCTGGAGCCGGTGAGCGTGGGTCTCGCG
GTATCATTGCAGCACTGGGGCCAGATGGTAAGCCCTCCCGTATCGTAGTTATCTACACGACGGGGAGTCA
GGCAACTATGGATGAACGAAATAGACAGATCGCTGAGATAGGTGCCTCACTGATTAAGCATTGGTAACTG
TCAGACCAAGTTTACTCATATATACTTTAGATTGATTTAAAACTTCATTTTTAATTTAAAAGGATCTAGG
TGAAGATCCTTTTTGATAATCTCATGACCAAAATCCCTTAACGTGAGTTTTCGTTCCACTGAGCGTCAGA
CCCCGTAGAAAAGATCAAAGGATCTTCTTGAGATCCTTTTTTTCTGCGCGTAATCTGCTGCTTGCAAACA
AAAAAACCACCGCTACCAGCGGTGGTTTGTTTGCCGGATCAAGAGCTACCAACTCTTTTTCCGAAGGTAA
CTGGCTTCAGCAGAGCGCAGATACCAAATACTGTTCTTCTAGTGTAGCCGTAGTTAGGCCACCACTTCAA
GAACTCTGTAGCACCGCCTACATACCTCGCTCTGCTAATCCTGTTACCAGTGGCTGCTGCCAGTGGCGAT
AAGTCGTGTCTTACCGGGTTGGACTCAAGACGATAGTTACCGGATAAGGCGCAGCGGTCGGGCTGAACGG
GGGGTTCGTGCACACAGCCCAGCTTGGAGCGAACGACCTACACCGAACTGAGATACCTACAGCGTGAGCT
ATGAGAAAGCGCCACGCTTCCCGAAGGGAGAAAGGCGGACAGGTATCCGGTAAGCGGCAGGGTCGGAACA
GGAGAGCGCACGAGGGAGCTTCCAGGGGGAAACGCCTGGTATCTTTATAGTCCTGTCGGGTTTCGCCACC
TCTGACTTGAGCGTCGATTTTTGTGATGCTCGTCAGGGGGGCGGAGCCTATGGAAAAACGCCAGCAACGC
GGCCTTTTTACGGTTCCTGGCCTTTTGCTGGCCTTTTGCTCACATGTTCTTTCCTGCGTTATCCCCTGAT
TCTGTGGATAACCGTATTACCGCCTTTGAGTGAGCTGATACCGCTCGCCGCAGCCGAACGACCGAGCGCA
GCGAGTCAGTGAGCGAGGAAGCGGAAGAGCGCCCAATACGCAAACCGCCTCTCCCCGCGCGTTGGCCGAT
TCATTAATGCAGCTGGCACGACAGGTTTCCCGACTGGAAAGCGGGCAGTGAGCGCAACGCAATTAATGTG
AGTTAGCTCACTCATTAGGCACCCCAGGCTTTACACTTTATGCTTCCGGCTCGTATGTTGTGTGGAATTG
TGAGCGGATAACAATTTCACACAGGAAACAGCTATGACCATGATTACGCCAAGCGCGCAATTAACCCTCA
CTAAAGGGAACAAAAGCTGGAGCTGCAAGC
Features (pLannotate 1.2.2; 31 found; start..end, strand, type, name):
      5..231     +  promoter       RSV promoter: Rous sarcoma virus enhancer/promoter
    232..412     +  LTR            5' LTR (truncated): truncated 5' long terminal repeat (LTR) from HIV-1
    459..584     +  misc_feature   HIV-1 Ψ: packaging signal of human immunodeficiency virus type 1
    568..931     +  CDS            HIV-1 gag (fragment): gag protein from human immunodeficiency virus 1; gag
   1077..1310    +  misc_feature   RRE: The Rev response element (RRE) of HIV-1 allows for Rev-dependent mRNA export from the nucleus to the cytoplasm.
   1687..1713    +  CDS            Rev (fragment): human immunodeficiency virus 1 (HIV-1) Rev protein; rev; enhances nuclear export of unspliced and incompletely spliced viral mRNAs
   1717..1957    +  promoter       U6 promoter: RNA polymerase III promoter for human U6 snRNA
   2143..2802    -  CDS            deoC1: DEOC1_STAAN - Also known as dra. Experimental evidence at protein level: Swiss-Prot protein existence level 1. Catalyzes a reversible aldol reaction between acetaldehyde and D-glyceraldehyde 3-phosphate to generate 2-deoxy-D-ribose 5- phosphate. From Staphylococcus aureus (strain N315).
   3847..3922    +  misc_RNA       gRNA scaffold: guide RNA scaffold for the Streptococcus pyogenes CRISPR/Cas9 system
   3970..4087    +  misc_feature   cPPT/CTS: central polypurine tract and central termination sequence of HIV-1
   4156..4367    +  promoter       EF-1α core promoter: core promoter for human elongation factor EF-1α
   4471..6186    +  CDS            Cas9(N): N-terminal portion of Streptococcus pyogenes Cas9 (Zetsche et al., 2015)
   6073..8571    +  CDS            Cas9(C): C-terminal portion of Streptococcus pyogenes Cas9 (Zetsche et al., 2015)
   8626..8681    +  CDS            P2A (fragment): 2A peptide from porcine teschovirus-1 polyprotein Eukaryotic ribosomes fail to insert a peptide bond between the Gly and Pro residues, yielding separate polypeptides.
   8683..9399    +  CDS            EGFP: the original enhanced GFP (Yang et al., 1996) mammalian codon-optimized
   9414..10002   +  misc_feature   WPRE: woodchuck hepatitis virus posttranscriptional regulatory element
  10053..10072   +  misc_feature   cPPT/CTS (fragment): central polypurine tract and central termination sequence of HIV-1
  10074..10307   +  LTR            3' LTR (ΔU3): self-inactivating 3' long terminal repeat (LTR) from HIV-1
  10385..10506   +  polyA_signal   SV40 poly(A) signal: SV40 polyadenylation signal
  10546..10681   +  rep_origin     SV40 ori: SV40 origin of replication
  10702..10720   -  promoter       T7 promoter: promoter for bacteriophage T7 RNA polymerase
  10728..10883   +  CDS            lacZα (fragment): LacZα fragment of β-galactosidase; lacZ fragment
  10888..11316   +  rep_origin     f1 ori (sequence partly withheld): f1 bacteriophage origin of replication; arrow indicates direction of (+) strand synthesis
  11369..11473   +  promoter       AmpR promoter: bla
  11474..12334   +  CDS            AmpR: β-lactamase; bla; confers resistance to ampicillin, carbenicillin, and related antibiotics
  12505..13093   +  rep_origin     ori: high-copy-number ColE1/pMB1/pBR322/pUC origin of replication
  13276..13368   +  CDS            lacI (fragment): lac repressor; lacI; The lac repressor binds to the lac operator to inhibit transcription in E. coli. This inhibition can be relieved by adding lactose or isopropyl-β-D-thiogalactopyranoside (IPTG).
  13381..13402   +  protein_bind   CAP binding site: CAP binding activates transcription in the presence of cAMP. E. coli catabolite activator protein
  13417..13447   +  promoter       lac promoter: promoter for the E. coli lac operon
  13451..13473   +  protein_bind   lac operator (fragment): The lac repressor binds to the lac operator to inhibit transcription in E. coli. This inhibition can be relieved by adding lactose or isopropyl-β-D-thiogalactopyranoside (IPTG). lac repressor encoded by lacI
  13516..13534   +  promoter       T3 promoter: promoter for bacteriophage T3 RNA polymerase
