>Addgene plasmid #75159 | pLentiCRISPR-EGFP | addgene full sequence | sequence record 376527 | Addgene NGS Result
TGTAGTCTTATGCAATACTCTTGTAGTCTTGCAACATGGTAACGATGAGTTAGCAACATGCCTTACAAGG
AGAGAAAAAGCACCGTGCATGCCGATTGGTGGAAGTAAGGTGGTACGATCGTGCCTTATTAGGAAGGCAA
CAGACGGGTCTGACATGGATTGGACGAACCACTGAATTGCCGCATTGCAGAGATATTGTATTTAAGTGCC
TAGCTCGATACATAAACGGGTCTCTCTGGTTAGACCAGATCTGAGCCTGGGAGCTCTCTGGCTAACTAGG
GAACCCACTGCTTAAGCCTCAATAAAGCTTGCCTTGAGTGCTTCAAGTAGTGTGTGCCCGTCTGTTGTGT
GACTCTGGTAACTAGAGATCCCTCAGACCCTTTTAGTCAGTGTGGAAAATCTCTAGCAGTGGCGCCCGAA
CAGGGACTTGAAAGCGAAAGGGAAACCAGAGGAGCTCTCTCGACGCAGGACTCGGCTTGCTGAAGCGCGC
ACGGCAAGAGGCGAGGGGCGGCGACTGGTGAGTACGCCAAAAATTTTGACTAGCGGAGGCTAGAAGGAGA
GAGATGGGTGCGAGAGCGTCAGTATTAAGCGGGGGAGAATTAGATCGCGATGGGAAAAAATTCGGTTAAG
GCCAGGGGGAAAGAAAAAATATAAATTAAAACATATAGTATGGGCAAGCAGGGAGCTAGAACGATTCGCA
GTTAATCCTGGCCTGTTAGAAACATCAGAAGGCTGTAGACAAATACTGGGACAGCTACAACCATCCCTTC
AGACAGGATCAGAAGAACTTAGATCATTATATAATACAGTAGCAACCCTCTATTGTGTGCATCAAAGGAT
AGAGATAAAAGACACCAAGGAAGCTTTAGACAAGATAGAGGAAGAGCAAAACAAAAGTAAGACCACCGCA
CAGCAAGCGGCCGCTGATCTTCAGACCTGGAGGAGGAGATATGAGGGACAATTGGAGAAGTGAATTATAT
AAATATAAAGTAGTAAAAATTGAACCATTAGGAGTAGCACCCACCAAGGCAAAGAGAAGAGTGGTGCAGA
GAGAAAAAAGAGCAGTGGGAATAGGAGCTTTGTTCCTTGGGTTCTTGGGAGCAGCAGGAAGCACTATGGG
CGCAGCGTCAATGACGCTGACGGTACAGGCCAGACAATTATTGTCTGGTATAGTGCAGCAGCAGAACAAT
TTGCTGAGGGCTATTGAGGCGCAACAGCATCTGTTGCAACTCACAGTCTGGGGCATCAAGCAGCTCCAGG
CAAGAATCCTGGCTGTGGAAAGATACCTAAAGGATCAACAGCTCCTGGGGATTTGGGGTTGCTCTGGAAA
ACTCATTTGCACCACTGCTGTGCCTTGGAATGCTAGTTGGAGTAATAAATCTCTGGAACAGATTTGGAAT
CACACGACCTGGATGGAGTGGGACAGAGAAATTAACAATTACACAAGCTTAATACACTCCTTAATTGAAG
AATCGCAAAACCAGCAAGAAAAGAATGAACAAGAATTATTGGAATTAGATAAATGGGCAAGTTTGTGGAA
TTGGTTTAACATAACAAATTGGCTGTGGTATATAAAATTATTCATAATGATAGTAGGAGGCTTGGTAGGT
TTAAGAATAGTTTTTGCTGTACTTTCTATAGTGAATAGAGTTAGGCAGGGATATTCACCATTATCGTTTC
AGACCCACCTCCCAACCCCGAGGGGACCCAGAGAGGGCCTATTTCCCATGATTCCTTCATATTTGCATAT
ACGATACAAGGCTGTTAGAGAGATAATTAGAATTAATTTGACTGTAAACACAAAGATATTAGTACAAAAT
ACGTGACGTAGAAAGTAATAATTTCTTGGGTAGTTTGCAGTTTTAAAATTATGTTTTAAAATGGACTATC
ATATGCTTACCGTAACTTGAAAGTATTTCGATTTCTTGGCTTTATATATCTTGTGGAAAGGACGAAACAC
CGGAGACGGTTGTAAATGAGCACACAAAATACACATGCTAAAATATTATATTCTATGACCTTTATAAAAT
CAACCAAAATCTTCTTTTTAATAACTTTAGTATCAATAATTAGAATTTTTATGTTCCTTTTTGCAAACTT
TTAATAAAAATGAGCAAAATAAAAAAACGCTAGTTTTAGTAACTCGCGTTGTTTTCTTCACCTTTAATAA
TAGCTACTCCACCACTTGTTCCTAAGCGGTCAGCTCCTGCTTCAATCATTTTTTGAGCATCTTCAAATGT
TCTAACTCCACCAGCTGCTTTAACTAAAGCATTGTCTTTAACAACTGACTTCATTAGTTTAACATCTTCA
AATGTTGCACCTGATTTTGAAAATCCTGTTGATGTTTTAACAAATTCTAATCCAGCTTCAACAGCTATTT
CACAAGCTTTCATGATTTCTTCTTTTGTTAATAAACAATTTTCCATAATACATTTAACAACATGTGATCC
AGCTGCTTTTTTTACAGCTTTCATGTCTTCTAAAACTAATTCATAATTTTTGTCTTTTAATGCACCAATA
TTTAATACCATATCAATTTCTGTTGCACCATCTTTAATTGCTTCAGAAACTTCGAATGCTTTTGTAGCTG
TTGTGCATGCACCTAGAGGAAAACCTACAACATTTGTTATTCCTACATTTGTGCCTTTTAATAATTCTTT
ACAATAGCTTGTTCAATATGAATTAACACAAACTGTTGCAAAATCAAATTCAATTGCTTCATCACATAAT
TGTTTAATTTCAGCTTTCGTAGCATCTTGTTTTAATAATGTGTGATCTATATATTTGTTTAGTTTCATTT
TTTCTCCTATATATTCATTTTTAATTTTAATTCTTTAATAATTTCGTCTACTTTAACTTTAGCGTTTTGA
ACAGATTCACCAACACCTATAAAATAAATTTTTAGTTTAGGTTCAGTTCCACTTGGGCGAACAGCAAATC
ATGACTTATCTTCTAAATAAAATTTTAGTAAGTCTTGTCCTGGCATATTATACATTCCATCGATGTAGTC
TTCAACATTAACAACTTTAAGTCCAGCAATTTGAGTTAAGGGTGTTGCTCTCAATGATTTCATTAATGGT
TCAATTTTTAATTTCTTTTCTTCTGGTTTAAAATTCAAGTTTAAAGTGAAAGTGTAATATGCACCCATTT
CTTTAAATAAATCTTCTAAATAGTCTACTAATGTTTTATTTTGTTTTTTATAAAATCAAGCAGCCTCTGC
TATTAATATAGAAGCTTGTATTCCATCTTTATCTCTAGCTGAGTCATCAATTACATATCCATAACTTTCT
TCATAAGCAAAAACAAAATTTAATCCGTTATCTTCTTCTTTAGCAATTTCTCTACCCATTCATTTAAATC
CAGTTAAAGTTTTTACAATATTAACTCCATATTTTTCATGAGCGATTCTATCACCCAAATCACTTGTTAC
AAAACTTGAATATAGAGCCGGATTTTTTGGAATGCTATTTAAGCGTTTTAGATTTGATAATTTTCAATCA
ATTAAAATTGGTCCTGTTTGATTTCCATCTAATCTTACAAAATGACCATCATGTTTTATTGCCATTCCAA
ATCTGTCAGCATCTGGGTCATTCATAATAATAATATCTGCATCATGTTTAATACCATATTCAAGCGGTAT
TTTTCATGCAGGATCAAATTCTGGATTTGGATTTACAACATTTTTAAATGTTTCATCTTCAAATGCATGC
TCTTCAACCTCAATAACGTTATATCCTGATTCACGTAATATTTTTGGGGTAAATTTAGTTCCTGTTCCAT
TAACTGCGCTAAAAATAATTTTTAAATCTTTTTTAGCTTCTTGCTCTTTTTTGTACGTCTCTGTTTTAGA
GCTAGAAATAGCAAGTTAAAATAAGGCTAGTCCGTTATCAACTTGAAAAAGTGGCACCGAGTCGGTGCTT
TTTTGAATTCTAGATCTTGAGACAAATGGCAGTATTCATCCACAATTTTAAAAGAAAAGGGGGGATTGGG
GGGTACAGTGCAGGGGAAAGAATAGTAGACATAATAGCAACAGACATACAAACTAAAGAATTACAAAAAC
AAATTACAAAAATTCAAAATTTTCGGGTTTATTACAGGGACAGCAGAGATCCACTTTGGCGCCGGCTCGA
GTGGCTCCGGTGCCCGTCAGTGGGCAGAGCGCACATCGCCCACAGTCCCCGAGAAGTTGGGGGGAGGGGT
CGGCAATTGAACCGGTGCCTAGAGAAGGTGGCGCGGGGTAAACTGGGAAAGTGATGTCGTGTACTGGCTC
CGCCTTTTTCCCGAGGGTGGGGGAGAACCGTATATAAGTGCAGTAGTCGCCGTGAACGTTCTTTTTCGCA
ACGGGTTTGCCGCCAGAACACAGGTGTCGTGACGCGGGATCCGCCACCATGGATTACAAAGACGATGACG
ATAAGATGGCCCCAAAGAAGAAGCGGAAGGTCGGTATCCACGGAGTCCCAGCAGCCGACAAGAAGTACAG
CATCGGCCTGGACATCGGCACCAACTCTGTGGGCTGGGCCGTGATCACCGACGAGTACAAGGTGCCCAGC
AAGAAATTCAAGGTGCTGGGCAACACCGACCGGCACAGCATCAAGAAGAACCTGATCGGAGCCCTGCTGT
TCGACAGCGGCGAAACAGCCGAGGCCACCCGGCTGAAGAGAACCGCCAGAAGAAGATACACCAGACGGAA
GAACCGGATCTGCTATCTGCAAGAGATCTTCAGCAACGAGATGGCCAAGGTGGACGACAGCTTCTTCCAC
AGACTGGAAGAGTCCTTCCTGGTGGAAGAGGATAAGAAGCACGAGCGGCACCCCATCTTCGGCAACATCG
TGGACGAGGTGGCCTACCACGAGAAGTACCCCACCATCTACCACCTGAGAAAGAAACTGGTGGACAGCAC
CGACAAGGCCGACCTGCGGCTGATCTATCTGGCCCTGGCCCACATGATCAAGTTCCGGGGCCACTTCCTG
ATCGAGGGCGACCTGAACCCCGACAACAGCGACGTGGACAAGCTGTTCATCCAGCTGGTGCAGACCTACA
ACCAGCTGTTCGAGGAAAACCCCATCAACGCCAGCGGCGTGGACGCCAAGGCCATCCTGTCTGCCAGACT
GAGCAAGAGCAGACGGCTGGAAAATCTGATCGCCCAGCTGCCCGGCGAGAAGAAGAATGGCCTGTTCGGA
AACCTGATTGCCCTGAGCCTGGGCCTGACCCCCAACTTCAAGAGCAACTTCGACCTGGCCGAGGATGCCA
AACTGCAGCTGAGCAAGGACACCTACGACGACGACCTGGACAACCTGCTGGCCCAGATCGGCGACCAGTA
CGCCGACCTGTTTCTGGCCGCCAAGAACCTGTCCGACGCCATCCTGCTGAGCGACATCCTGAGAGTGAAC
ACCGAGATCACCAAGGCCCCCCTGAGCGCCTCTATGATCAAGAGATACGACGAGCACCACCAGGACCTGA
CCCTGCTGAAAGCTCTCGTGCGGCAGCAGCTGCCTGAGAAGTACAAAGAGATTTTCTTCGACCAGAGCAA
GAACGGCTACGCCGGCTACATTGACGGCGGAGCCAGCCAGGAAGAGTTCTACAAGTTCATCAAGCCCATC
CTGGAAAAGATGGACGGCACCGAGGAACTGCTCGTGAAGCTGAACAGAGAGGACCTGCTGCGGAAGCAGC
GGACCTTCGACAACGGCAGCATCCCCCACCAGATCCACCTGGGAGAGCTGCACGCCATTCTGCGGCGGCA
GGAAGATTTTTACCCATTCCTGAAGGACAACCGGGAAAAGATCGAGAAGATCCTGACCTTCCGCATCCCC
TACTACGTGGGCCCTCTGGCCAGGGGAAACAGCAGATTCGCCTGGATGACCAGAAAGAGCGAGGAAACCA
TCACCCCCTGGAACTTCGAGGAAGTGGTGGACAAGGGCGCTTCCGCCCAGAGCTTCATCGAGCGGATGAC
CAACTTCGATAAGAACCTGCCCAACGAGAAGGTGCTGCCCAAGCACAGCCTGCTGTACGAGTACTTCACC
GTGTATAACGAGCTGACCAAAGTGAAATACGTGACCGAGGGAATGAGAAAGCCCGCCTTCCTGAGCGGCG
AGCAGAAAAAGGCCATCGTGGACCTGCTGTTCAAGACCAACCGGAAAGTGACCGTGAAGCAGCTGAAAGA
GGACTACTTCAAGAAAATCGAGTGCTTCGACTCCGTGGAAATCTCCGGCGTGGAAGATCGGTTCAACGCC
TCCCTGGGCACATACCACGATCTGCTGAAAATTATCAAGGACAAGGACTTCCTGGACAATGAGGAAAACG
AGGACATTCTGGAAGATATCGTGCTGACCCTGACACTGTTTGAGGACAGAGAGATGATCGAGGAACGGCT
GAAAACCTATGCCCACCTGTTCGACGACAAAGTGATGAAGCAGCTGAAGCGGCGGAGATACACCGGCTGG
GGCAGGCTGAGCCGGAAGCTGATCAACGGCATCCGGGACAAGCAGTCCGGCAAGACAATCCTGGATTTCC
TGAAGTCCGACGGCTTCGCCAACAGAAACTTCATGCAGCTGATCCACGACGACAGCCTGACCTTTAAAGA
GGACATCCAGAAAGCCCAGGTGTCCGGCCAGGGCGATAGCCTGCACGAGCACATTGCCAATCTGGCCGGC
AGCCCCGCCATTAAGAAGGGCATCCTGCAGACAGTGAAGGTGGTGGACGAGCTCGTGAAAGTGATGGGCC
GGCACAAGCCCGAGAACATCGTGATCGAAATGGCCAGAGAGAACCAGACCACCCAGAAGGGACAGAAGAA
CAGCCGCGAGAGAATGAAGCGGATCGAAGAGGGCATCAAAGAGCTGGGCAGCCAGATCCTGAAAGAACAC
CCCGTGGAAAACACCCAGCTGCAGAACGAGAAGCTGTACCTGTACTACCTGCAGAATGGGCGGGATATGT
ACGTGGACCAGGAACTGGACATCAACCGGCTGTCCGACTACGATGTGGACCATATCGTGCCTCAGAGCTT
TCTGAAGGACGACTCCATCGACAACAAGGTGCTGACCAGAAGCGACAAGAACCGGGGCAAGAGCGACAAC
GTGCCCTCCGAAGAGGTCGTGAAGAAGATGAAGAACTACTGGCGGCAGCTGCTGAACGCCAAGCTGATTA
CCCAGAGAAAGTTCGACAATCTGACCAAGGCCGAGAGAGGCGGCCTGAGCGAACTGGATAAGGCCGGCTT
CATCAAGAGACAGCTGGTGGAAACCCGGCAGATCACAAAGCACGTGGCACAGATCCTGGACTCCCGGATG
AACACTAAGTACGACGAGAATGACAAGCTGATCCGGGAAGTGAAAGTGATCACCCTGAAGTCCAAGCTGG
TGTCCGATTTCCGGAAGGATTTCCAGTTTTACAAAGTGCGCGAGATCAACAACTACCACCACGCCCACGA
CGCCTACCTGAACGCCGTCGTGGGAACCGCCCTGATCAAAAAGTACCCTAAGCTGGAAAGCGAGTTCGTG
TACGGCGACTACAAGGTGTACGACGTGCGGAAGATGATCGCCAAGAGCGAGCAGGAAATCGGCAAGGCTA
CCGCCAAGTACTTCTTCTACAGCAACATCATGAACTTTTTCAAGACCGAGATTACCCTGGCCAACGGCGA
GATCCGGAAGCGGCCTCTGATCGAGACAAACGGCGAAACCGGGGAGATCGTGTGGGATAAGGGCCGGGAT
TTTGCCACCGTGCGGAAAGTGCTGAGCATGCCCCAAGTGAATATCGTGAAAAAGACCGAGGTGCAGACAG
GCGGCTTCAGCAAAGAGTCTATCCTGCCCAAGAGGAACAGCGATAAGCTGATCGCCAGAAAGAAGGACTG
GGACCCTAAGAAGTACGGCGGCTTCGACAGCCCCACCGTGGCCTATTCTGTGCTGGTGGTGGCCAAAGTG
GAAAAGGGCAAGTCCAAGAAACTGAAGAGTGTGAAAGAGCTGCTGGGGATCACCATCATGGAAAGAAGCA
GCTTCGAGAAGAATCCCATCGACTTTCTGGAAGCCAAGGGCTACAAAGAAGTGAAAAAGGACCTGATCAT
CAAGCTGCCTAAGTACTCCCTGTTCGAGCTGGAAAACGGCCGGAAGAGAATGCTGGCCTCTGCCGGCGAA
CTGCAGAAGGGAAACGAACTGGCCCTGCCCTCCAAATATGTGAACTTCCTGTACCTGGCCAGCCACTATG
AGAAGCTGAAGGGCTCCCCCGAGGATAATGAGCAGAAACAGCTGTTTGTGGAACAGCACAAGCACTACCT
GGACGAGATCATCGAGCAGATCAGCGAGTTCTCCAAGAGAGTGATCCTGGCCGACGCTAATCTGGACAAA
GTGCTGTCCGCCTACAACAAGCACCGGGATAAGCCCATCAGAGAGCAGGCCGAGAATATCATCCACCTGT
TTACCCTGACCAATCTGGGAGCCCCTGCCGCCTTCAAGTACTTTGACACCACCATCGACCGGAAGAGGTA
CACCAGCACCAAAGAGGTGCTGGACGCCACCCTGATCCACCAGAGCATCACCGGCCTGTACGAGACACGG
ATCGACCTGTCTCAGCTGGGAGGCGACAAGCGTCCTGCTGCTACTAAGAAAGCTGGTCAAGCTAAGAAAA
AGAAAGCTAGCGCCACGAACTTCTCTCTGTTAAAGCAAGCAGGCGACGTGGAAGAAAACCCCGGTCCCGT
GAGCAAGGGCGAGGAGCTGTTCACCGGGGTGGTGCCCATCCTGGTCGAGCTGGACGGCGACGTAAACGGC
CACAAGTTCAGCGTGTCCGGCGAGGGCGAGGGCGATGCCACCTACGGCAAGCTGACCCTGAAGTTCATCT
GCACCACCGGCAAGCTGCCCGTGCCCTGGCCCACCCTCGTGACCACCCTGACCTACGGCGTGCAGTGCTT
CAGCCGCTACCCCGACCACATGAAGCAGCACGACTTCTTCAAGTCCGCCATGCCCGAAGGCTACGTCCAG
GAGCGCACCATCTTCTTCAAGGACGACGGCAACTACAAGACCCGCGCCGAGGTGAAGTTCGAGGGCGACA
CCCTGGTGAACCGCATCGAGCTGAAGGGCATCGACTTCAAGGAGGACGGCAACATCCTGGGGCACAAGCT
GGAGTACAACTACAACAGCCACAACGTCTATATCATGGCCGACAAGCAGAAGAACGGCATCAAGGTGAAC
TTCAAGATCCGCCACAACATCGAGGACGGCAGCGTGCAGCTCGCCGACCACTACCAGCAGAACACCCCCA
TCGGCGACGGCCCCGTGCTGCTGCCCGACAACCACTACCTGAGCACCCAGTCCGCCCTGAGCAAAGACCC
CAACGAGAAGCGCGATCACATGGTCCTGCTGGAGTTCGTGACCGCCGCCGGGATCACTCTCGGCATGGAC
GAGCTGTACAAGTAACGCGTTAAGTCGACAATCAACCTCTGGATTACAAAATTTGTGAAAGATTGACTGG
TATTCTTAACTATGTTGCTCCTTTTACGCTATGTGGATACGCTGCTTTAATGCCTTTGTATCATGCTATT
GCTTCCCGTATGGCTTTCATTTTCTCCTCCTTGTATAAATCCTGGTTGCTGTCTCTTTATGAGGAGTTGT
GGCCCGTTGTCAGGCAACGTGGCGTGGTGTGCACTGTGTTTGCTGACGCAACCCCCACTGGTTGGGGCAT
TGCCACCACCTGTCAGCTCCTTTCCGGGACTTTCGCTTTCCCCCTCCCTATTGCCACGGCGGAACTCATC
GCCGCCTGCCTTGCCCGCTGCTGGACAGGGGCTCGGCTGTTGGGCACTGACAATTCCGTGGTGTTGTCGG
GGAAATCATCGTCCTTTCCTTGGCTGCTCGCCTGTGTTGCCACCTGGATTCTGCGCGGGACGTCCTTCTG
CTACGTCCCTTCGGCCCTCAATCCAGCGGACCTTCCTTCCCGCGGCCTGCTGCCGGCTCTGCGGCCTCTT
CCGCGTCTTCGCCTTCGCCCTCAGACGAGTCGGATCTCCCTTTGGGCCGCCTCCCCGCGTCGACTTTAAG
ACCAATGACTTACAAGGCAGCTGTAGATCTTAGCCACTTTTTAAAAGAAAAGGGGGGACTGGAAGGGCTA
ATTCACTCCCAACGAAGACAAGATCTGCTTTTTGCTTGTACTGGGTCTCTCTGGTTAGACCAGATCTGAG
CCTGGGAGCTCTCTGGCTAACTAGGGAACCCACTGCTTAAGCCTCAATAAAGCTTGCCTTGAGTGCTTCA
AGTAGTGTGTGCCCGTCTGTTGTGTGACTCTGGTAACTAGAGATCCCTCAGACCCTTTTAGTCAGTGTGG
AAAATCTCTAGCAGTACGTATAGTAGTTCATGTCATCTTATTATTCAGTATTTATAACTTGCAAAGAAAT
GAATATCAGAGAGTGAGAGGAACTTGTTTATTGCAGCTTATAATGGTTACAAATAAAGCAATAGCATCAC
AAATTTCACAAATAAAGCATTTTTTTCACTGCATTCTAGTTGTGGTTTGTCCAAACTCATCAATGTATCT
TATCATGTCTGGCTCTAGCTATCCCGCCCCTAACTCCGCCCATCCCGCCCCTAACTCCGCCCAGTTCCGC
CCATTCTCCGCCCCATGGCTGACTAATTTTTTTTATTTATGCAGAGGCCGAGGCCGCCTCGGCCTCTGAG
CTATTCCAGAAGTAGTGAGGAGGCTTTTTTGGAGGCCTAGGGACGTACCCAATTCGCCCTATAGTGAGTC
GTATTACGCGCGCTCACTGGCCGTCGTTTTACAACGTCGTGACTGGGAAAACCCTGGCGTTACCCAACTT
AATCGCCTTGCAGCACATCCCCCTTTCGCCAGCTGGCGTAATAGCGAAGAGGCCCGCACCGATCGCCCTT
CCCAACAGTTGCGCAGCCTGAATGGCGAATGGG
[124 nt withheld, positions 10884-11007]
C
[91 nt withheld, positions 11009-11099]
A
[49 nt withheld, positions 11101-11149]
CCTTTGACGTTGGAGTCCACGTTCTTT
[37 nt withheld, positions 11177-11213]
ACCCTATCTCGGTCTATTCTTTTGATTTATAAGGGATTTTGCCGATTTCGGCCTATTGGTTAAAAAATGA
GCTGATTTAACAAAAATTTAACGCGAATTTTAACAAAATATTAACGCTTACAATTTAGGTGGCACTTTTC
GGGGAAATGTGCGCGGAACCCCTATTTGTTTATTTTTCTAAATACATTCAAATATGTATCCGCTCATGAG
ACAATAACCCTGATAAATGCTTCAATAATATTGAAAAAGGAAGAGTATGAGTATTCAACATTTCCGTGTC
GCCCTTATTCCCTTTTTTGCGGCATTTTGCCTTCCTGTTTTTGCTCACCCAGAAACGCTGGTGAAAGTAA
AAGATGCTGAAGATCAGTTGGGTGCACGAGTGGGTTACATCGAACTGGATCTCAACAGCGGTAAGATCCT
TGAGAGTTTTCGCCCCGAAGAACGTTTTCCAATGATGAGCACTTTTAAAGTTCTGCTATGTGGCGCGGTA
TTATCCCGTATTGACGCCGGGCAAGAGCAACTCGGTCGCCGCATACACTATTCTCAGAATGACTTGGTTG
AGTACTCACCAGTCACAGAAAAGCATCTTACGGATGGCATGACAGTAAGAGAATTATGCAGTGCTGCCAT
AACCATGAGTGATAACACTGCGGCCAACTTACTTCTGACAACGATCGGAGGACCGAAGGAGCTAACCGCT
TTTTTGCACAACATGGGGGATCATGTAACTCGCCTTGATCGTTGGGAACCGGAGCTGAATGAAGCCATAC
CAAACGACGAGCGTGACACCACGATGCCTGTAGCAATGGCAACAACGTTGCGCAAACTATTAACTGGCGA
ACTACTTACTCTAGCTTCCCGGCAACAATTAATAGACTGGATGGAGGCGGATAAAGTTGCAGGACCACTT
CTGCGCTCGGCCCTTCCGGCTGGCTGGTTTATTGCTGATAAATCTGGAGCCGGTGAGCGTGGGTCTCGCG
GTATCATTGCAGCACTGGGGCCAGATGGTAAGCCCTCCCGTATCGTAGTTATCTACACGACGGGGAGTCA
GGCAACTATGGATGAACGAAATAGACAGATCGCTGAGATAGGTGCCTCACTGATTAAGCATTGGTAACTG
TCAGACCAAGTTTACTCATATATACTTTAGATTGATTTAAAACTTCATTTTTAATTTAAAAGGATCTAGG
TGAAGATCCTTTTTGATAATCTCATGACCAAAATCCCTTAACGTGAGTTTTCGTTCCACTGAGCGTCAGA
CCCCGTAGAAAAGATCAAAGGATCTTCTTGAGATCCTTTTTTTCTGCGCGTAATCTGCTGCTTGCAAACA
AAAAAACCACCGCTACCAGCGGTGGTTTGTTTGCCGGATCAAGAGCTACCAACTCTTTTTCCGAAGGTAA
CTGGCTTCAGCAGAGCGCAGATACCAAATACTGTTCTTCTAGTGTAGCCGTAGTTAGGCCACCACTTCAA
GAACTCTGTAGCACCGCCTACATACCTCGCTCTGCTAATCCTGTTACCAGTGGCTGCTGCCAGTGGCGAT
AAGTCGTGTCTTACCGGGTTGGACTCAAGACGATAGTTACCGGATAAGGCGCAGCGGTCGGGCTGAACGG
GGGGTTCGTGCACACAGCCCAGCTTGGAGCGAACGACCTACACCGAACTGAGATACCTACAGCGTGAGCT
ATGAGAAAGCGCCACGCTTCCCGAAGGGAGAAAGGCGGACAGGTATCCGGTAAGCGGCAGGGTCGGAACA
GGAGAGCGCACGAGGGAGCTTCCAGGGGGAAACGCCTGGTATCTTTATAGTCCTGTCGGGTTTCGCCACC
TCTGACTTGAGCGTCGATTTTTGTGATGCTCGTCAGGGGGGCGGAGCCTATGGAAAAACGCCAGCAACGC
GGCCTTTTTACGGTTCCTGGCCTTTTGCTGGCCTTTTGCTCACATGTTCTTTCCTGCGTTATCCCCTGAT
TCTGTGGATAACCGTATTACCGCCTTTGAGTGAGCTGATACCGCTCGCCGCAGCCGAACGACCGAGCGCA
GCGAGTCAGTGAGCGAGGAAGCGGAAGAGCGCCCAATACGCAAACCGCCTCTCCCCGCGCGTTGGCCGAT
TCATTAATGCAGCTGGCACGACAGGTTTCCCGACTGGAAAGCGGGCAGTGAGCGCAACGCAATTAATGTG
AGTTAGCTCACTCATTAGGCACCCCAGGCTTTACACTTTATGCTTCCGGCTCGTATGTTGTGTGGAATTG
TGAGCGGATAACAATTTCACACAGGAAACAGCTATGACCATGATTACGCCAAGCGCGCAATTAACCCTCA
CTAAAGGGAACAAAAGCTGGAGCTGCAAGCTTAA
Features (pLannotate 1.2.2; 31 found; start..end, strand, type, name):
      1..227     +  promoter       RSV promoter: Rous sarcoma virus enhancer/promoter
    228..408     +  LTR            5' LTR (truncated): truncated 5' long terminal repeat (LTR) from HIV-1
    455..580     +  misc_feature   HIV-1 Ψ: packaging signal of human immunodeficiency virus type 1
    564..927     +  CDS            HIV-1 gag (fragment): gag protein from human immunodeficiency virus 1; gag
   1073..1306    +  misc_feature   RRE: The Rev response element (RRE) of HIV-1 allows for Rev-dependent mRNA export from the nucleus to the cytoplasm.
   1683..1709    +  CDS            Rev (fragment): human immunodeficiency virus 1 (HIV-1) Rev protein; rev; enhances nuclear export of unspliced and incompletely spliced viral mRNAs
   1713..1953    +  promoter       U6 promoter: RNA polymerase III promoter for human U6 snRNA
   2139..2798    -  CDS            deoC1: DEOC1_STAAN - Also known as dra. Experimental evidence at protein level: Swiss-Prot protein existence level 1. Catalyzes a reversible aldol reaction between acetaldehyde and D-glyceraldehyde 3-phosphate to generate 2-deoxy-D-ribose 5- phosphate. From Staphylococcus aureus (strain N315).
   3843..3918    +  misc_RNA       gRNA scaffold: guide RNA scaffold for the Streptococcus pyogenes CRISPR/Cas9 system
   3966..4083    +  misc_feature   cPPT/CTS: central polypurine tract and central termination sequence of HIV-1
   4152..4363    +  promoter       EF-1α core promoter: core promoter for human elongation factor EF-1α
   4467..6068    +  CDS            Cas9(N): N-terminal portion of Streptococcus pyogenes Cas9 (Zetsche et al., 2015)
   6069..8567    +  CDS            Cas9(C): C-terminal portion of Streptococcus pyogenes Cas9 (Zetsche et al., 2015)
   8622..8677    +  CDS            P2A (fragment): 2A peptide from porcine teschovirus-1 polyprotein Eukaryotic ribosomes fail to insert a peptide bond between the Gly and Pro residues, yielding separate polypeptides.
   8679..9395    +  CDS            EGFP: the original enhanced GFP (Yang et al., 1996) mammalian codon-optimized
   9410..9998    +  misc_feature   WPRE: woodchuck hepatitis virus posttranscriptional regulatory element
  10049..10068   +  misc_feature   cPPT/CTS (fragment): central polypurine tract and central termination sequence of HIV-1
  10070..10303   +  LTR            3' LTR (ΔU3): self-inactivating 3' long terminal repeat (LTR) from HIV-1
  10381..10502   +  polyA_signal   SV40 poly(A) signal: SV40 polyadenylation signal
  10542..10677   +  rep_origin     SV40 ori: SV40 origin of replication
  10698..10716   -  promoter       T7 promoter: promoter for bacteriophage T7 RNA polymerase
  10724..10879   +  CDS            lacZα (fragment): LacZα fragment of β-galactosidase; lacZ fragment
  10884..11312   +  rep_origin     f1 ori (sequence partly withheld): f1 bacteriophage origin of replication; arrow indicates direction of (+) strand synthesis
  11365..11469   +  promoter       AmpR promoter: bla
  11470..12330   +  CDS            AmpR: β-lactamase; bla; confers resistance to ampicillin, carbenicillin, and related antibiotics
  12501..13089   +  rep_origin     ori: high-copy-number ColE1/pMB1/pBR322/pUC origin of replication
  13272..13364   +  CDS            lacI (fragment): lac repressor; lacI; The lac repressor binds to the lac operator to inhibit transcription in E. coli. This inhibition can be relieved by adding lactose or isopropyl-β-D-thiogalactopyranoside (IPTG).
  13377..13398   +  protein_bind   CAP binding site: CAP binding activates transcription in the presence of cAMP. E. coli catabolite activator protein
  13413..13443   +  promoter       lac promoter: promoter for the E. coli lac operon
  13447..13469   +  protein_bind   lac operator (fragment): The lac repressor binds to the lac operator to inhibit transcription in E. coli. This inhibition can be relieved by adding lactose or isopropyl-β-D-thiogalactopyranoside (IPTG). lac repressor encoded by lacI
  13512..13530   +  promoter       T3 promoter: promoter for bacteriophage T3 RNA polymerase
