[The description below was written by a language model from this plasmid's Addgene catalogue record and pLannotate feature annotations shown in this document.]
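Description:
pLentiCRISPR-EGFP is an empty-backbone, all-in-one lentiviral CRISPR vector of about 13.6 kb, derived from lentiCRISPR v1 by replacing the puromycin resistance gene with EGFP. It is propagated in E. coli as a high-copy plasmid through a ColE1/pUC-type origin with ampicillin (β-lactamase) selection. The backbone also carries an f1 origin, an SV40 origin and poly(A) signal, and remnants of a lac/T7/T3 cloning region. The lentiviral portion has a third-generation layout: an RSV promoter drives a truncated HIV-1 5' LTR, followed by the Ψ packaging signal with a gag fragment, the RRE for Rev-dependent export of the genomic RNA, a cPPT/CTS, WPRE, and a self-inactivating ΔU3 3' LTR. Packaging functions must therefore be supplied in trans.

Two expression units sit between the LTRs. A human U6 (Pol III) promoter is separated from the Streptococcus pyogenes guide RNA scaffold by a stretch of nearly 2 kb. This is consistent with a filler that gets replaced when a guide sequence is cloned in by restriction enzyme, and the bacterial deoC1 annotation within it most likely reflects stuffer sequence rather than a functional payload. Downstream, an EF-1α core promoter drives S. pyogenes Cas9, annotated as contiguous N- and C-terminal portions, linked through a P2A peptide to EGFP, so both proteins are produced from one transcript as separate polypeptides. Transduced, Cas9-expressing mammalian cells can thus be identified or sorted by fluorescence instead of drug selection. The two sequence records, depositor-assembled and sequencing-derived, give essentially the same feature map, offset by a few bases. The record specifies no guide target.
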