Addgene plasmid #75159: pLentiCRISPR-EGFP
Purpose: (Empty Backbone) Derived from LentiCRISPR v1 but expresses EGFP instead of puromycin resistance
Depositing lab: Beat Bornhauser. Depositing organization: University Children's Hospital Zurich. Publication: Activation of concurrent apoptosis and necroptosis by SMAC mimetics for the treatment of refractory and relapsed ALL. McComb S, Aguade-Gorgorio J, Harder L, Marovca B, Cario G, Eckert C, Schrappe M, Stanulla M, von Stackelberg A, Bourquin JP, Bornhauser BC. Sci Transl Med. 2016 May 18;8(339):339ra70. doi: 10.1126/scitranslmed.aad2986. PubMed 27194728.
Backbone
  Vector backbone: lentiCRISPRv1
  Modifications to backbone: Swap puromycin resistance for EGFP
  Vector type: Mammalian Expression, Lentiviral, CRISPR
  Tag / fusion protein: EGFP
Growth in bacteria
  Bacterial resistance: Ampicillin, 100 μg/mL
  Growth temperature: 37°C
  Growth strain: NEB Stable
  Copy number: High Copy
Gene/Insert
  Cloning method: Restriction Enzyme
Terms and licenses: Academic/Nonprofit Terms; Industry Terms: Not Available to Industry
How to cite: pLentiCRISPR-EGFP was a gift from Beat Bornhauser (Addgene plasmid # 75159 ; http://n2t.net/addgene:75159 ; RRID:Addgene_75159)
