>Addgene plasmid #75159 | pLentiCRISPR-EGFP | addgene partial sequence | sequence record 147045 | dCas9-F2 5'-CCAAAGAGGTGCTGGACG-3'
TGGTCAAGCTAAGAAAAAGAAAGCTAGCGCCACGAACTTCTCTCTGTTAAAGCAAGCAGGCGACGTGGAA
GAAAACCCCGGTCCCGTGAGCAAGGGCGAGGAGCTGTTCACCGGGGTGGTGCCCATCCTGGTCGAGCTGG
ACGGCGACGTAAACGGCCACAAGTTCAGCGTGTCCGGCGAGGGCGAGGGCGATGCCACCTACGGCAAGCT
GACCCTGAAGTTCATCTGCACCACCGGCAAGCTGCCCGTGCCCTGGCCCACCCTCGTGACCACCCTGACC
TACGGCGTGCAGTGCTTCAGCCGCTACCCCGACCACATGAAGCAGCACGACTTCTTCAAGTCCGCCATGC
CCGAAGGCTACGTCCAGGAGCGCACCATCTTCTTCAAGGACGACGGCAACTACAAGACCCGCGCCGAGGT
GAAGTTCGAGGGCGACACCCTGGTGAACCGCATCGAGCTGAAGGGCATCGACTTCAAGGAGGACGGCAAC
ATCCTGGGGCACAAGCTGGAGTACAACTACAACAGCCACAACGTCTATATCATGGCCGACAAGCAGAAGA
ACGG
