>Addgene plasmid #75159 | pLentiCRISPR-EGFP | addgene partial sequence | sequence record 147046 | WPRE-R 5'-CATAGCGTAAAAGGAGCAACA-3'
ATCCAGAGGTTGATTGTCGACTTAACGCGTTACTTGTACAGCTCGTCCATGCCGAGAGTGATCCCGGCGG
CGGTCACGAACTCCAGCAGGACCATGTGATCGCGCTTCTCGTTGGGGTCTTTGCTCAGGGCGGACTGGGT
GCTCAGGTAGTGGTTGTCGGGCAGCAGCACGGGGCCGTCGCCGATGGGGGTGTTCTGCTGGTAGTGGTCG
GCGAGCTGCACGCTGCCGTCCTCGATGTTGTGGCGGATCTTGAAGTTCACCTTGATGCCGTTCTTCTGCT
TGTCGGCCATGATATAGACGTTGTGGCTGTTGTAGTTGTACTCCAGCTTGTGCCCCAGGATGTTGCCGTC
CTCCTTGAAGTCGATGCCCTTCAGCTCGATGCGGT
